>Addgene plasmid #170885 | pUPD2+NOSt | addgene full sequence | sequence record 339542 | Addgene NGS Result
TAGAGCGATGAGTGGTCTCGGCTTGGAATGGATCTTCGATCCCGATCGTTCAAACATTTGGCAATAAAGT
TTCTTAAGATTGAATCCTGTTGCCGGTCTTGCGACGATTATCATATAATTTCTGTTGAATTACGTTAAGC
ATGTAATAATTAACATGTAATGCATGACGTTATTTATGAGATGGGTTTTTATGATTAGAGTCCCGCAATT
ATACATTTAATACGCGATAGAAAACAAAATATAGCGCGCAAACTAGGATAAATTATCGCGCGCGGTGTCA
TCTATGTTACTAGATCGGGAATTGCCAAGCTAATTCTTGAAGATGAAAGGGCCTCGTGATACGCCTATTT
TTATAGGTTAATGTCATGATAATAATGGTTTCTTAGACGTCAGGTGGCACTTTTCGGGGAAATGTGCGCG
GAACCCCTATTTGTTTATTTTTCTAAATACATTCAAATATGTATCCGCTCATGAGACAATAACCCTGATA
AATGCTTCAATAATGGGACCGACTCGCGCTTGAGACCACTCATCGCGACTAGTAGCGGCCGCTGCAGTCC
GGCAAAAAAGGGCAAGGTGTCACCACCCTGCCCTTTTTCTTTAAAACCGAAAAGATTACTTCGCGTTATG
CAGGCTTCCTCGCTCACTGACTCGCTGCGCTCGGTCGTTCGGCTGCGGCGAGCGGTATCAGCTCACTCAA
AGGCGGTAATACGGTTATCCACAGAATCAGGGGATAACGCAGGAAAGAACATGTGAGCAAAAGGCCAGCA
AAAGGCCAGGAACCGTAAAAAGGCCGCGTTGCTGGCGTTTTTCCACAGGCTCCGCCCCCCTGACGAGCAT
CACAAAAATCGACGCTCAAGTCAGAGGTGGCGAAACCCGACAGGACTATAAAGATACCAGGCGTTTCCCC
CTGGAAGCTCCCTCGTGCGCTCTCCTGTTCCGACCCTGCCGCTTACCGGATACCTGTCCGCCTTTCTCCC
TTCGGGAAGCGTGGCGCTTTCTCATAGCTCACGCTGTAGGTATCTCAGTTCGGTGTAGGTCGTTCGCTCC
AAGCTGGGCTGTGTGCACGAACCCCCCGTTCAGCCCGACCGCTGCGCCTTATCCGGTAACTATCGTCTTG
AGTCCAACCCGGTAAGACACGACTTATCGCCACTGGCAGCAGCCACTGGTAACAGGATTAGCAGAGCGAG
GTATGTAGGCGGTGCTACAGAGTTCTTGAAGTGGTGGCCTAACTACGGCTACACTAGAAGAACAGTATTT
GGTATCTGCGCTCTGCTGAAGCCAGTTACCTTCGGAAAAAGAGTTGGTAGCTCTTGATCCGGCAAACAAA
CCACCGCTGGTAGCGGTGGTTTTTTTGTTTGCAAGCAGCAGATTACGCGCAGAAAAAAAGGATCTCAAGA
AGATCCTTTGATCTTTTCTACGGGGTCTGACGCTCAGTGGAACGAAAACTCACGTTAAGGGATTTTGGTC
ATGAGATTATCAAAAAGGATCTTCACCTAGATCCTTTTAAATTAAAAATGAAGTTTTAAATCAATCTAAA
GTATATATGAGTAAACTTGGTCTGACAGCTCGAGGCTTGGATTCTCACCAATAAAAAACGCCCGGCGGCA
ACCGAGCGTTCTGAACAAATCCAGATGGAGTTCTGAGGTCATTACTGGATCTATCAACAGGAGTCCAAGC
GAGCTCGATATCAAATTACGCCCCGCCCTGCCACTCGTCGCAGTACTGTTGTAATTCATTAAGCATTCTG
CCGACATGGAAGCCATCACAAACGGCATGATGAACCTGAATCGCCAGCGGCATCAGCACCTTGTCGCCTT
GCGTATAATATTTGCCCATGGTGAAAACGGGGGCGAAGAAGTTGTCCATATTGGCCACGTTTAAATCAAA
ACTGGTGAAACTCACCCAGGGATTGGCTGATACGAAAAACATATTCTCAATAAACCCTTTAGGGAAATAG
GCCAGGTTTTCACCGTAACACGCCACATCTTGCGAATATATGTGTAGAAACTGCCGGAAATCGTCGTGGT
ATTCACTCCAGAGTGATGAAAACGTTTCAGTTTGCTCATGGAAAACGGTGTAACAAGGGTGAACACTATC
CCATATCACCAGCTCACCGTCTTTCATTGCCATACGAAATTCCGGATGAGCATTCATCAGGCGGGCAAGA
ATGTGAATAAAGGCCGGATAAAACTTGTGCTTATTTTTCTTTACGGTCTTTAAAAAGGCCGTAATATCCA
GCTGAACGGTCTGGTTATAGGTACATTGAGCAACTGACTGAAATGCCTCAAAATGTTCTTTACGATGCCA
TTGGGATATATCAACGGTGGTATATCCAGTGATTTTTTTCTCCATTTTAGCTTCCTTAGCTCCTGAAAAT
CTCGATAACTCAAAAAATACGCCCGGTAGTGATCTTATTTCATTATGGTGAAAGTTGGAACCTCTTACGT
GCCCGATCAACTCGAGTGCCACCTGACGTCTAAGAAACCATTATTATCATGACATTAACCTATAAAAATA
GGCGTATCACGAGGCAGAATTTCAGATAAAAAAAATCCTTAGCTTTCGCTAAGGATGATTTCTGGAATTC
GCGGCCGCTTC
Features (pLannotate 1.2.2; 10 found; start..end, strand, type, name):
     44..296     +  terminator     NOS terminator: nopaline synthase terminator and poly(A) signal
    417..504     +  promoter       AmpR promoter (fragment): bla
    538..557     +  misc_feature   BioBrick suffix: universal suffix for all parts
    558..615     +  terminator     his operon terminator: This putative transcriptin terminator from the E. coli his operon has a 2-bp deletion introduced during synthesis. Its efficiency has not been determined.
    810..1398    -  rep_origin     ori: high-copy-number ColE1/pMB1/pBR322/pUC origin of replication
   1581..1675    -  terminator     lambda t0 terminator: transcription terminator from phage lambda
   1699..2355    -  CDS            cat: CAT_ECOLX - Experimental evidence at protein level: Swiss-Prot protein existence level 1. This enzyme is an effector of chloramphenicol resistance in bacteria. From Escherichia coli. This protein is used as a marker in many commonly used cloning vectors, such as pACYC184.
   2356..2453    -  promoter       cat promoter: promoter of the E. coli cat gene encoding chloramphenicol acetyltransferase
   2539..2582    -  terminator     bacterial terminator: putative bacterial transcription terminator
   2585..5       +  misc_feature   BioBrick prefix (across the origin): BioBrick prefix for parts that do not start with "ATG"
