[The description below was written by a language model from this plasmid's Addgene catalogue record and pLannotate feature annotations shown in this document.]
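Description:
pUPD2+NOSt is a Phytobrick part plasmid: a small, high-copy E. coli entry vector that stores a single standardized plant regulatory element, the nopaline synthase terminator (NOSt) from Agrobacterium tumefaciens, for use in Golden Gate-style modular assembly. The backbone is pUPD2, a roughly 2.1 kb domestication vector. With the 496 bp insert, the sequenced plasmid totals about 2.6 kb. It replicates from a ColE1/pUC-type origin and is selected with chloramphenicol through a cat gene driven by its own promoter and followed by the lambda t0 terminator. Additional bacterial terminators (a his operon terminator and another putative terminator), together with BioBrick prefix and suffix sequences, flank the cloning region and help insulate it from read-through transcription. A fragment of the AmpR promoter is also annotated downstream of the insert, but no ampicillin resistance gene is present.

The insert carries the NOS terminator and polyadenylation signal, which is widely used to end transcription and direct 3' processing of transgene mRNAs in plants. The annotated core terminator spans only part of the 496 bp insert. A single C-to-T substitution at position 300 removes an internal BbsI site, so the part is compatible with Type IIS cloning. The fragment was inserted through Esp3I sites that were destroyed in the process, and it can be released by BsaI digestion for assembly into transcriptional units alongside promoter and coding-sequence parts. Although catalogued as a plant expression vector, the plasmid has no promoter, coding sequence or plant selection marker and serves only as a part donor. It was deposited with work on a ratiometric dual-colour luciferase reporter for characterizing plant transcriptional regulatory elements.
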