Addgene plasmid #170885: pUPD2+NOSt
Purpose: Phytobrick - NOSt
Depositing lab: Markita Landry. Depositing organization: University of California, Berkeley. Publication: A Ratiometric Dual Color Luciferase Reporter for Fast Characterization of Transcriptional Regulatory Elements in Plants. Gonzalez-Grandio E, Demirer GS, Ma W, Brady S, Landry MP. ACS Synth Biol. 2021 Sep 14. doi: 10.1021/acssynbio.1c00248. PubMed 34520169.
Backbone
  Vector backbone: pUPD2
  Backbone manufacturer: Diego Orzaez Lab
  Backbone size w/o insert (bp): 2105
  Vector type: Plant Expression
Growth in bacteria
  Bacterial resistance: Chloramphenicol, 25 μg/mL
  Growth temperature: 37°C
  Growth strain: DH5alpha
  Copy number: High Copy
Gene/Insert
  Gene/Insert name: NOSt (alt name: Nopaline synthase terminator)
  Species: Agrobacterium tumefaciens
  Insert size (bp): 496
  Mutation: 300C>T to remove BbsI restriction site
  Cloning method: Restriction Enzyme; 5′ cloning site Esp3I (destroyed during cloning); 3′ cloning site Esp3I (destroyed during cloning)
  Sequencing primers: 5′ ATAGGCGTATCACGAGGCAG; 3′ CGAGTCAGTGAGCGAGGAAG
Terms and licenses: Academic/Nonprofit Terms; Industry Terms: Not Available to Industry
Depositor comments: Insert can be excised by BsaI digestion . Please visit https://www.biorxiv.org/content/10.1101/2021.05.26.443018v2 to read the preprint on bioRxiv
How to cite: pUPD2+NOSt was a gift from Markita Landry (Addgene plasmid # 170885 ; http://n2t.net/addgene:170885 ; RRID:Addgene_170885)
